Addgene plasmid #142367: TFORF1645
Purpose: Lentiviral vector for overexpressing transcription factor ORFs with unique 24-bp barcodes. Barcodes facilitate identification of transcription factors in pooled screens.
Depositing lab: Feng Zhang. Depositing organization: Broad Institute. Publication: A transcription factor atlas of directed differentiation. Joung J, Ma S, Tay T, Geiger-Schuller KR, Kirchgatterer PC, Verdine VK, Guo B, Arias-Garcia MA, Allen WE, Singh A, Kuksenko O, Abudayyeh OO, Gootenberg JS, Fu Z, Macrae RK, Buenrostro JD, Regev A, Zhang F. Cell. 2023 Jan 5;186(1):209-229.e26. doi: 10.1016/j.cell.2022.11.026. PubMed 36608654.
Backbone
  Vector backbone: pLX_TRC317
  Backbone manufacturer: Broad Institute Genetic Perturbation Platform
  Backbone size w/o insert (bp): 8264
  Vector type: Mammalian Expression, Lentiviral
  Selectable markers: Puromycin
Growth in bacteria
  Bacterial resistance: Ampicillin, 100 μg/mL
  Growth temperature: 37°C
  Growth strain: NEB Stable
  Copy number: High Copy
Gene/Insert
  Gene/Insert name: ZNF423
  Species: H. sapiens (human)
  Insert size (bp): 3605
  Entrez Gene: ZNF423 (a.k.a. Ebfaz, JBTS19, NPHP14, OAZ, Roaz, ZFP423, Zfp104, hOAZ)
  Promoter: EF1a
  Cloning method: Unknown
  Sequencing primers: 5′ GGGTGGAGACTGAAGTTAGGCCAG; 3′ CACATAGCGTAAAAGGAGCAACATAG
Terms and licenses: Academic/Nonprofit Terms; Industry Terms: Not Available to Industry
Depositor comments: XM_005255857,ENST00000535559,ENST00000567169 . The transcription factor ORF portion of this plasmid was synthesized by Genewiz. Please test multiple small colonies in case of plasmid recombination. To make this collection available in a timely manner, a portion of this collection was not fully sequenced by Addgene. If an Addgene verified full plasmid sequence is not available, please contact us prior to placing an order to request the full sequence.
How to cite: TFORF1645 was a gift from Feng Zhang (Addgene plasmid # 142367 ; http://n2t.net/addgene:142367 ; RRID:Addgene_142367)
