[The description below was written by a language model from this plasmid's Addgene catalogue record and pLannotate feature annotations shown in this document.]
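Description:
TFORF1645 is a third-generation-style, self-inactivating lentiviral expression plasmid built on the pLX_TRC317 backbone. It carries the human zinc-finger transcription factor ZNF423 (also known as OAZ, Ebfaz or NPHP14) for overexpression in mammalian cells. It belongs to a barcoded transcription factor ORF collection in which each ORF is paired with a unique 24-bp barcode, so that the factor delivered to a cell can be identified by sequencing in pooled screens, such as those for directed differentiation. In bacteria the plasmid is maintained through a high-copy ColE1/pUC origin with ampicillin resistance (AmpR). An f1 origin and remnants of a lac/lacZα cloning region with T7 and T3 promoters are also present in the backbone.

The viral transfer cassette begins with an RSV promoter fused to a truncated HIV-1 5' LTR, which makes genomic RNA production Tat-independent. This is followed by the Ψ packaging signal with a gag fragment and the RRE for Rev-dependent nuclear export. An SV40 early promoter/origin region drives puromycin N-acetyltransferase for selection of transduced cells. Next come the cPPT/CTS, which aids nuclear import of the provirus, and the strong constitutive EF-1α promoter driving the ZNF423 ORF. The ORF was synthesized and is listed as about 3.6 kb, of which about 3.5 kb is annotated as ZNF423 coding sequence. A WPRE downstream enhances transcript stability and expression, and the ΔU3 3' LTR inactivates the LTR promoter after integration. The barcode is not annotated in the feature table. It may lie in the short interval between the ORF and the WPRE, where only a small U6-like fragment is called, but the record does not state its position. The depositor notes that the plasmid can recombine during propagation.
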