Features (pLannotate 1.2.2; 31 found; start..end, strand, type, name):
      5..231     +  promoter       RSV promoter: Rous sarcoma virus enhancer/promoter
    232..412     +  LTR            5' LTR (truncated): truncated 5' long terminal repeat (LTR) from HIV-1
    459..584     +  misc_feature   HIV-1 Ψ: packaging signal of human immunodeficiency virus type 1
    568..931     +  CDS            HIV-1 gag (fragment): gag protein from human immunodeficiency virus 1; gag
   1077..1310    +  misc_feature   RRE: The Rev response element (RRE) of HIV-1 allows for Rev-dependent mRNA export from the nucleus to the cytoplasm.
   1687..1713    +  CDS            Rev (fragment): human immunodeficiency virus 1 (HIV-1) Rev protein; rev; enhances nuclear export of unspliced and incompletely spliced viral mRNAs
   1720..1743    +  promoter       SV40 promoter (fragment): SV40 early promoter
   1744..1815    +  promoter       SV40 promoter (fragment): SV40 enhancer and early promoter
   1839..1974    +  rep_origin     SV40 ori: SV40 origin of replication
   2020..2616    +  CDS            PuroR (fragment): puromycin N-acetyltransferase; pac from Streptomyces; confers resistance to puromycin
   2665..2782    +  misc_feature   cPPT/CTS: central polypurine tract and central termination sequence of HIV-1
   2847..2913    +  CDS            small t antigen (fragment): SV40 (simian virus 40) small t antigen
   2920..4098    +  promoter       EF-1α promoter: strong constitutive promoter for human elongation factor EF-1α
   4100..7615    +  CDS            ZNF423 (fragment): ZN423_HUMAN - Also known as KIAA0760, NPHP14, OAZ. Experimental evidence at protein level: Swiss-Prot protein existence level 1. Transcription factor that can both act as an activator or a repressor depending on the context. Plays a central role in BMP signaling and olfactory neurogenesis. Associates with SMADs in response to BMP2 leading to activate transcription of BMP target genes. Acts as a transcriptional repressor via its interaction with EBF1, a transcription factor involved in terminal olfactory receptor neurons differentiation; this interaction preventing EBF1 to bind DNA and activate
   7631..7684    +  promoter       U6 promoter (fragment): RNA polymerase III promoter for human U6 snRNA
   7726..8314    +  misc_feature   WPRE: woodchuck hepatitis virus posttranscriptional regulatory element
   8365..8384    +  misc_feature   cPPT/CTS (fragment): central polypurine tract and central termination sequence of HIV-1
   8386..8619    +  LTR            3' LTR (ΔU3): self-inactivating 3' long terminal repeat (LTR) from HIV-1
   8697..8818    +  polyA_signal   SV40 poly(A) signal: SV40 polyadenylation signal
   8858..8993    +  rep_origin     SV40 ori: SV40 origin of replication
   9014..9032    -  promoter       T7 promoter: promoter for bacteriophage T7 RNA polymerase
   9040..9195    +  CDS            lacZα (fragment): LacZα fragment of β-galactosidase; lacZ fragment
   9200..9628    +  rep_origin     f1 ori (sequence partly withheld): f1 bacteriophage origin of replication; arrow indicates direction of (+) strand synthesis
   9681..9785    +  promoter       AmpR promoter: bla
   9786..10646   +  CDS            AmpR: β-lactamase; bla; confers resistance to ampicillin, carbenicillin, and related antibiotics
  10817..11405   +  rep_origin     ori: high-copy-number ColE1/pMB1/pBR322/pUC origin of replication
  11588..11680   +  CDS            lacI (fragment): lac repressor; lacI; The lac repressor binds to the lac operator to inhibit transcription in E. coli. This inhibition can be relieved by adding lactose or isopropyl-β-D-thiogalactopyranoside (IPTG).
  11693..11714   +  protein_bind   CAP binding site: CAP binding activates transcription in the presence of cAMP. E. coli catabolite activator protein
  11729..11759   +  promoter       lac promoter: promoter for the E. coli lac operon
  11763..11785   +  protein_bind   lac operator (fragment): The lac repressor binds to the lac operator to inhibit transcription in E. coli. This inhibition can be relieved by adding lactose or isopropyl-β-D-thiogalactopyranoside (IPTG). lac repressor encoded by lacI
  11828..11846   +  promoter       T3 promoter: promoter for bacteriophage T3 RNA polymerase
>Addgene plasmid #142367 | TFORF1645 | addgene full sequence | sequence record 397180 | Addgene NGS Result
TTAATGTAGTCTTATGCAATACTCTTGTAGTCTTGCAACATGGTAACGATGAGTTAGCAACATGCCTTAC
AAGGAGAGAAAAAGCACCGTGCATGCCGATTGGTGGAAGTAAGGTGGTACGATCGTGCCTTATTAGGAAG
GCAACAGACGGGTCTGACATGGATTGGACGAACCACTGAATTGCCGCATTGCAGAGATATTGTATTTAAG
TGCCTAGCTCGATACATAAACGGGTCTCTCTGGTTAGACCAGATCTGAGCCTGGGAGCTCTCTGGCTAAC
TAGGGAACCCACTGCTTAAGCCTCAATAAAGCTTGCCTTGAGTGCTTCAAGTAGTGTGTGCCCGTCTGTT
GTGTGACTCTGGTAACTAGAGATCCCTCAGACCCTTTTAGTCAGTGTGGAAAATCTCTAGCAGTGGCGCC
CGAACAGGGACTTGAAAGCGAAAGGGAAACCAGAGGAGCTCTCTCGACGCAGGACTCGGCTTGCTGAAGC
GCGCACGGCAAGAGGCGAGGGGCGGCGACTGGTGAGTACGCCAAAAATTTTGACTAGCGGAGGCTAGAAG
GAGAGAGATGGGTGCGAGAGCGTCAGTATTAAGCGGGGGAGAATTAGATCGCGATGGGAAAAAATTCGGT
TAAGGCCAGGGGGAAAGAAAAAATATAAATTAAAACATATAGTATGGGCAAGCAGGGAGCTAGAACGATT
CGCAGTTAATCCTGGCCTGTTAGAAACATCAGAAGGCTGTAGACAAATACTGGGACAGCTACAACCATCC
CTTCAGACAGGATCAGAAGAACTTAGATCATTATATAATACAGTAGCAACCCTCTATTGTGTGCATCAAA
GGATAGAGATAAAAGACACCAAGGAAGCTTTAGACAAGATAGAGGAAGAGCAAAACAAAAGTAAGACCAC
CGCACAGCAAGCGGCCGCTGATCTTCAGACCTGGAGGAGGAGATATGAGGGACAATTGGAGAAGTGAATT
ATATAAATATAAAGTAGTAAAAATTGAACCATTAGGAGTAGCACCCACCAAGGCAAAGAGAAGAGTGGTG
CAGAGAGAAAAAAGAGCAGTGGGAATAGGAGCTTTGTTCCTTGGGTTCTTGGGAGCAGCAGGAAGCACTA
TGGGCGCAGCGTCAATGACGCTGACGGTACAGGCCAGACAATTATTGTCTGGTATAGTGCAGCAGCAGAA
CAATTTGCTGAGGGCTATTGAGGCGCAACAGCATCTGTTGCAACTCACAGTCTGGGGCATCAAGCAGCTC
CAGGCAAGAATCCTGGCTGTGGAAAGATACCTAAAGGATCAACAGCTCCTGGGGATTTGGGGTTGCTCTG
GAAAACTCATTTGCACCACTGCTGTGCCTTGGAATGCTAGTTGGAGTAATAAATCTCTGGAACAGATTTG
GAATCACACGACCTGGATGGAGTGGGACAGAGAAATTAACAATTACACAAGCTTAATACACTCCTTAATT
GAAGAATCGCAAAACCAGCAAGAAAAGAATGAACAAGAATTATTGGAATTAGATAAATGGGCAAGTTTGT
GGAATTGGTTTAACATAACAAATTGGCTGTGGTATATAAAATTATTCATAATGATAGTAGGAGGCTTGGT
AGGTTTAAGAATAGTTTTTGCTGTACTTTCTATAGTGAATAGAGTTAGGCAGGGATATTCACCATTATCG
TTTCAGACCCACCTCCCAACCCCGAGGGGACCCATGCATTGCATCTCAATTAGTCAGCAACCAGGTGTGG
AAAGTCCCCAGGCTCCCCAGCAGGCAGAAGTATGCAAAGCATGCGTCTCAATTAGTCAGCAACCATAGTC
CCGCCCCTAACTCCGCCCATCCCGCCCCTAACTCCGCCCAGTTCCGCCCATTCTCCGCCCCATGGCTGAC
TAATTTTTTTTATTTATGCAGAGGCCGAGGCCGCCTCGGCCTCTGAGCTATTCCAGAAGTAGTGAGGAGG
CTTTTTTGGAGGCCTAGGCTTTTGCAAAAAGCTTTCTAGAGGTACCACCGGAGCTTACCATGACCGAGTA
CAAGCCCACGGTGCGCCTCGCCACCCGCGACGACGTCCCCAGGGCCGTACGCACCCTCGCCGCCGCGTTC
GCCGACTACCCCGCCACGCGCCACACCGTCGATCCGGACCGCCACATCGAGCGGGTCACCGAGCTGCAAG
AACTCTTCCTCACGCGCGTCGGGCTCGACATCGGCAAGGTGTGGGTCGCGGACGACGGCGCCGCCGTGGC
GGTCTGGACCACGCCGGAGAGCGTCGAAGCGGGGGCGGTGTTCGCCGAGATCGGCCCGCGCATGGCCGAG
TTGAGCGGTTCCCGGCTGGCCGCGCAGCAACAGATGGAAGGCCTCCTGGCGCCGCACCGGCCCAAGGAGC
CCGCGTGGTTCCTGGCCACCGTCGGCGTCTCGCCCGACCACCAGGGCAAGGGTCTGGGCAGCGCCGTCGT
GCTCCCCGGAGTGGAGGCGGCCGAGCGCGCCGGGGTGCCCGCCTTCCTGGAGACCTCCGCGCCCCGCAAC
CTCCCCTTCTACGAGCGGCTCGGCTTCACCGTCACCGCCGACGTCGAGGTGCCCGAAGGACCGCGCACCT
GGTGCATGACCCGCAAGCCCGGTGCCAGTTAACGAATTCTAGATCTTGAGACAAATGGCAGTATTCATCC
ACAATTTTAAAAGAAAAGGGGGGATTGGGGGGTACAGTGCAGGGGAAAGAATAGTAGACATAATAGCAAC
AGACATACAAACTAAAGAATTACAAAAACAAATTACAAAAATTCAAAATTTTCGGGTTTATTACAGGGAC
AGCAGAGATCCACTTTGGCGCCGGCTCGAGGCCTGCAGGTGCAAAGATGGATAAAGTTTTAAACAGAGAG
GAATCTTTGCAGCTAATGGACCTTCTAGGTCTTGAAAGGAGTGGGAATTGGCTCCGGTGCCCGTCAGTGG
GCAGAGCGCACATCGCCCACAGTCCCCGAGAAGTTGGGGGGAGGGGTCGGCAATTGAACCGGTGCCTAGA
GAAGGTGGCGCGGGGTAAACTGGGAAAGTGATGTCGTGTACTGGCTCCGCCTTTTTCCCGAGGGTGGGGG
AGAACCGTATATAAGTGCAGTAGTCGCCGTGAACGTTCTTTTTCGCAACGGGTTTGCCGCCAGAACACAG
GTAAGTGCCGTGTGTGGTTCCCGCGGGCCTGGCCTCTTTACGGGTTATGGCCCTTGCGTGCCTTGAATTA
CTTCCACCTGGCTGCAGTACGTGATTCTTGATCCCGAGCTTCGGGTTGGAAGTGGGTGGGAGAGTTCGAG
GCCTTGCGCTTAAGGAGCCCCTTCGCCTCGTGCTTGAGTTGAGGCCTGGCCTGGGCGCTGGGGCCGCCGC
GTGCGAATCTGGTGGCACCTTCGCGCCTGTCTCGCTGCTTTCGATAAGTCTCTAGCCATTTAAAATTTTT
GATGACCTGCTGCGACGCTTTTTTTCTGGCAAGATAGTCTTGTAAATGCGGGCCAAGATCTGCACACTGG
TATTTCGGTTTTTGGGGCCGCGGGCGGCGACGGGGCCCGTGCGTCCCAGCGCACATGTTCGGCGAGGCGG
GGCCTGCGAGCGCGGCCACCGAGAATCGGACGGGGGTAGTCTCAAGCTGGCCGGCCTGCTCTGGTGCCTG
GCCTCGCGCCGCCGTGTATCGCCCCGCCCTGGGCGGCAAGGCTGGCCCGGTCGGCACCAGTTGCGTGAGC
GGAAAGATGGCCGCTTCCCGGCCCTGCTGCAGGGAGCTCAAAATGGAGGACGCGGCGCTCGGGAGAGCGG
GCGGGTGAGTCACCCACACAAAGGAAAAGGGCCTTTCCGTCCTCAGCCGTCGCTTCATGTGACTCCACGG
AGTACCGGGCGCCGTCCAGGCACCTCGATTAGTTCTCGAGCTTTTGGAGTACGTCGTCTTTAGGTTGGGG
GGAGGGGTTTTATGCGATGGAGTTTCCCCACACTGAGTGGGTGGAGACTGAAGTTAGGCCAGCTTGGCAC
TTGATGTAATTCTCCTTGGAATTTGCCCTTTTTGAGTTTGGATCTTGGTTCATTCTCAAGCCTCAGACAG
TGGTTCAAAGTTTTTTTCTTCCATTTCAGGTGTCGTGAGGCTAGCACCGCCACCATGATCGGAGATGGTT
GTGACCTCGGCCTCGGCGAGGAGGAAGGGGGCACGGGCCTGCCATACCCTTGCCAGTTCTGCGACAAGTC
CTTCATCCGCTTGAGCTACTTGAAGAGGCACGAGCAGATCCACAGCGACAAGCTGCCGTTCAAGTGCACC
TACTGCAGCCGCCTCTTCAAGCACAAGAGGAGCCGTGACCGGCACATCAAGCTGCATACGGGCGACAAGA
AGTATCACTGCCACGAGTGCGAGGCAGCCTTCTCCCGCAGCGACCACCTCAAGATCCACCTGAAGACCCA
CAGCTCCAGCAAGCCCTTCAAGTGCACTGTGTGCAAGCGCGGCTTCTCCTCCACCAGCTCGCTGCAGAGC
CACATGCAGGCCCACAAAAAGAACAAGGAGCATCTGGCCAAGTCGGAGAAGGAAGCCAAGAAGGACGACT
TCATGTGCGACTACTGCGAGGACACCTTCAGCCAGACGGAGGAGCTGGAGAAGCACGTGCTCACCCGCCA
CCCGCAGCTGTCCGAGAAGGCGGACCTGCAGTGCATTCACTGCCCTGAGGTCTTCGTCGACGAGAACACA
CTGCTCGCCCATATCCACCAAGCCCACGCCAACCAGAAACACAAGTGCCCCATGTGCCCTGAGCAGTTCT
CCTCAGTGGAAGGTGTCTACTGCCACCTGGACAGCCACCGGCAGCCCGACTCCAGCAACCACAGTGTCAG
TCCCGACCCTGTACTGGGCAGCGTGGCCTCCATGAGCAGCGCCACACCCGACTCCAGCGCCTCTGTGGAG
CGTGGCTCCACCCCGGACTCCACCTTGAAGCCGCTGCGGGGGCAGAAGAAGATGCGGGATGACGGGCAGG
GCTGGACCAAGGTGGTCTATAGCTGCCCCTATTGTTCCAAGCGGGACTTTAACAGCCTGGCCGTGCTGGA
GATCCACCTGAAGACCATCCACGCGGACAAGCCCCAGCAGAGCCACACATGTCAGATCTGCCTGGACTCC
ATGCCCACCCTCTACAACCTCAACGAGCACGTTCGCAAGCTGCACAAGAACCATGCCTACCCTGTGATGC
AGTTTGGCAACATCTCTGCCTTCCACTGCAACTACTGCCCCGAGATGTTCGCCGACATCAATAGCCTGCA
GGAGCACATCCGCGTCTCCCACTGCGGCCCCAACGCCAACCCCTCTGACGGTAATAATGCTTTCTTCTGC
AACCAGTGCTCCATGGGTTTCCTTACTGAGTCCTCCCTCACCGAGCACATCCAGCAGGCCCACTGCAGTG
TGGGCAGTGCCAAACTAGAGTCTCCGGTGGTGCAGCCCACGCAGTCCTTCATGGAGGTCTATTCCTGCCC
CTACTGCACCAACTCCCCCATCTTTGGCTCCATCCTGAAACTCACCAAGCACATCAAGGAGAACCACAAG
AACATTCCACTGGCCCACAGCAAGAAGTCCAAGGCCGAGCAGAGCCCAGTCTCGTCCGATGTGGAGGTGT
CTTCCCCGAAGCGGCAGCGGCTCTCAGCAAGCGCCAACTCCATCTCCAATGGGGAGTATCCTTGCAATCA
ATGCGACCTCAAGTTCTCCAACTTTGAGAGCTTCCAGACCCACCTGAAGCTGCACCTGGAGCTGCTGCTG
CGGAAGCAAGCGTGCCCCCAGTGCAAAGAGGACTTTGACTCCCAGGAGTCCCTCCTGCAGCACCTGACAG
TGCATTACATGACCACGTCGACCCACTATGTGTGCGAGAGCTGCGACAAGCAATTTTCCTCGGTGGATGA
CCTGCAGAAGCACCTGCTGGACATGCACACCTTTGTGTTGTACCACTGCACCCTGTGTCAGGAGGTCTTC
GACTCCAAGGTGTCCATCCAGGTGCACCTGGCGGTGAAGCACAGCAATGAGAAGAAGATGTACCGCTGCA
CGGCCTGCAACTGGGACTTCCGCAAGGAGGCTGACCTGCAGGTGCACGTCAAACACAGCCACCTGGGCAA
CCCGGCCAAGGCTCACAAGTGCATCTTCTGTGGGGAGACCTTCAGCACCGAGGTGGAGCTGCAGTGCCAC
ATCACCACACACAGCAAGAAGTATAACTGTAAGTTCTGCAGCAAGGCCTTCCACGCCATCATCCTGCTGG
AGAAGCACCTGCGGGAGAAGCACTGTGTGTTTGATGCTGCGACCGAGAACGGCACGGCCAATGGGGTACC
CCCAATGGCCACCAAGAAAGCTGAGCCTGCTGACCTGCAGGGCATGCTGCTTAAGAACCCTGAGGCACCT
AACAGCCATGAGGCCAGCGAGGATGACGTGGACGCGTCGGAGCCCATGTACGGCTGTGACATCTGTGGGG
CGGCCTACACCATGGAGGTGCTGCTGCAGAATCACCGGCTGCGGGACCACAATATCCGGCCGGGCGAGGA
TGATGGCTCACGCAAGAAGGCTGAGTTTATCAAGGGCAGTCACAAGTGCAACGTTTGTTCACGGACTTTC
TTCTCGGAGAACGGGCTACGGGAGCACCTGCAGACGCACCGGGGCCCTGCCAAGCACTACATGTGTCCCA
TCTGTGGTGAGCGCTTCCCTTCGCTGCTGACGCTCACCGAACACAAGGTGACCCACAGCAAGAGCCTGGA
CACGGGCACCTGTCGCATCTGCAAGATGCCCCTGCAGAGCGAGGAGGAGTTTATTGAGCACTGCCAGATG
CACCCTGACCTGCGCAACTCACTCACGGGCTTCCGCTGTGTGGTCTGCATGCAGACAGTCACTTCCACGC
TTGAGCTCAAGATCCATGGCACCTTCCACATGCAGAAGCTGGCGGGCAGCTCAGCGGCGTCCTCCCCCAA
TGGCCAGGGGCTGCAGAAGCTCTACAAGTGCGCCCTGTGCCTCAAGGAGTTCCGCAGCAAGCAGGACCTG
GTGAAGCTTGACGTCAATGGGCTGCCCTACGGCCTCTGCGCCGGCTGCATGGCCCGCAGCGCCAACGGAC
AGGTGGGTGGCCTGGCCCCGCCCGAGCCCGCCGACCGGCCCTGTGCCGGCCTCCGTTGCCCCGAGTGCAG
TGTCAAGTTTGAGAGTGCCGAAGACCTGGAGAGCCACATGCAGGTGGACCACCGTGACCTCACGCCGGAG
ACCAGTGGGCCCCGGAAAGGCACCCAGACATCGCCAGTGCCCCGGAAAAAGACATACCAGTGCATCAAGT
GCCAGATGACCTTCGAGAACGAGAGAGAGATCCAAATCCACGTTGCCAACCACATGATTGAGGAAGGCAT
CAACCACGAGTGTAAGCTGTGCAACCAGATGTTCGACTCCCCGGCCAAGCTCCTCTGTCACCTCATTGAG
CACAGCTTCGAGGGCATGGGCGGCACCTTCAAATGCCCCGTGTGTTTCACAGTCTTCGTCCAGGCCAACA
AGTTGCAGCAGCACATCTTTGCCGTGCACGGGCAGGAGGACAAGATCTACGACTGCTCACAGTGCCCTCA
GAAGTTCTTCTTCCAGACCGAGCTGCAGAACCACACGATGAGCCAGCACGCACAGTAGTAATGAACTAGT
CCGTAACTTGAAAGTATTTCGATTTCTTGGCTTTATATATCTTGTGGAAAGGACGATGTCGTGTGGACCG
ACCAGCTTGGACGCGTTAAGTCGACAATCAACCTCTGGATTACAAAATTTGTGAAAGATTGACTGGTATT
CTTAACTATGTTGCTCCTTTTACGCTATGTGGATACGCTGCTTTAATGCCTTTGTATCATGCTATTGCTT
CCCGTATGGCTTTCATTTTCTCCTCCTTGTATAAATCCTGGTTGCTGTCTCTTTATGAGGAGTTGTGGCC
CGTTGTCAGGCAACGTGGCGTGGTGTGCACTGTGTTTGCTGACGCAACCCCCACTGGTTGGGGCATTGCC
ACCACCTGTCAGCTCCTTTCCGGGACTTTCGCTTTCCCCCTCCCTATTGCCACGGCGGAACTCATCGCCG
CCTGCCTTGCCCGCTGCTGGACAGGGGCTCGGCTGTTGGGCACTGACAATTCCGTGGTGTTGTCGGGGAA
ATCATCGTCCTTTCCTTGGCTGCTCGCCTGTGTTGCCACCTGGATTCTGCGCGGGACGTCCTTCTGCTAC
GTCCCTTCGGCCCTCAATCCAGCGGACCTTCCTTCCCGCGGCCTGCTGCCGGCTCTGCGGCCTCTTCCGC
GTCTTCGCCTTCGCCCTCAGACGAGTCGGATCTCCCTTTGGGCCGCCTCCCCGCGTCGACTTTAAGACCA
ATGACTTACAAGGCAGCTGTAGATCTTAGCCACTTTTTAAAAGAAAAGGGGGGACTGGAAGGGCTAATTC
ACTCCCAACGAAGACAAGATCTGCTTTTTGCTTGTACTGGGTCTCTCTGGTTAGACCAGATCTGAGCCTG
GGAGCTCTCTGGCTAACTAGGGAACCCACTGCTTAAGCCTCAATAAAGCTTGCCTTGAGTGCTTCAAGTA
GTGTGTGCCCGTCTGTTGTGTGACTCTGGTAACTAGAGATCCCTCAGACCCTTTTAGTCAGTGTGGAAAA
TCTCTAGCAGTACGTATAGTAGTTCATGTCATCTTATTATTCAGTATTTATAACTTGCAAAGAAATGAAT
ATCAGAGAGTGAGAGGAACTTGTTTATTGCAGCTTATAATGGTTACAAATAAAGCAATAGCATCACAAAT
TTCACAAATAAAGCATTTTTTTCACTGCATTCTAGTTGTGGTTTGTCCAAACTCATCAATGTATCTTATC
ATGTCTGGCTCTAGCTATCCCGCCCCTAACTCCGCCCATCCCGCCCCTAACTCCGCCCAGTTCCGCCCAT
TCTCCGCCCCATGGCTGACTAATTTTTTTTATTTATGCAGAGGCCGAGGCCGCCTCGGCCTCTGAGCTAT
TCCAGAAGTAGTGAGGAGGCTTTTTTGGAGGCCTAGGGACGTACCCAATTCGCCCTATAGTGAGTCGTAT
TACGCGCGCTCACTGGCCGTCGTTTTACAACGTCGTGACTGGGAAAACCCTGGCGTTACCCAACTTAATC
GCCTTGCAGCACATCCCCCTTTCGCCAGCTGGCGTAATAGCGAAGAGGCCCGCACCGATCGCCCTTCCCA
ACAGTTGCGCAGCCTGAATGGCGAATGGG
[124 nt withheld, positions 9200-9323]
C
[91 nt withheld, positions 9325-9415]
A
[49 nt withheld, positions 9417-9465]
CCTTTGACGTTGGAGTCCACGTTCTTT
[37 nt withheld, positions 9493-9529]
ACCCTATCTCGGTCTATTCTTTTGATTTATAAGGGATTTTGCCGATTTCGGCCTATTGGTTAAAAAATGA
GCTGATTTAACAAAAATTTAACGCGAATTTTAACAAAATATTAACGCTTACAATTTAGGTGGCACTTTTC
GGGGAAATGTGCGCGGAACCCCTATTTGTTTATTTTTCTAAATACATTCAAATATGTATCCGCTCATGAG
ACAATAACCCTGATAAATGCTTCAATAATATTGAAAAAGGAAGAGTATGAGTATTCAACATTTCCGTGTC
GCCCTTATTCCCTTTTTTGCGGCATTTTGCCTTCCTGTTTTTGCTCACCCAGAAACGCTGGTGAAAGTAA
AAGATGCTGAAGATCAGTTGGGTGCACGAGTGGGTTACATCGAACTGGATCTCAACAGCGGTAAGATCCT
TGAGAGTTTTCGCCCCGAAGAACGTTTTCCAATGATGAGCACTTTTAAAGTTCTGCTATGTGGCGCGGTA
TTATCCCGTATTGACGCCGGGCAAGAGCAACTCGGTCGCCGCATACACTATTCTCAGAATGACTTGGTTG
AGTACTCACCAGTCACAGAAAAGCATCTTACGGATGGCATGACAGTAAGAGAATTATGCAGTGCTGCCAT
AACCATGAGTGATAACACTGCGGCCAACTTACTTCTGACAACGATCGGAGGACCGAAGGAGCTAACCGCT
TTTTTGCACAACATGGGGGATCATGTAACTCGCCTTGATCGTTGGGAACCGGAGCTGAATGAAGCCATAC
CAAACGACGAGCGTGACACCACGATGCCTGTAGCAATGGCAACAACGTTGCGCAAACTATTAACTGGCGA
ACTACTTACTCTAGCTTCCCGGCAACAATTAATAGACTGGATGGAGGCGGATAAAGTTGCAGGACCACTT
CTGCGCTCGGCCCTTCCGGCTGGCTGGTTTATTGCTGATAAATCTGGAGCCGGTGAGCGTGGGTCTCGCG
GTATCATTGCAGCACTGGGGCCAGATGGTAAGCCCTCCCGTATCGTAGTTATCTACACGACGGGGAGTCA
GGCAACTATGGATGAACGAAATAGACAGATCGCTGAGATAGGTGCCTCACTGATTAAGCATTGGTAACTG
TCAGACCAAGTTTACTCATATATACTTTAGATTGATTTAAAACTTCATTTTTAATTTAAAAGGATCTAGG
TGAAGATCCTTTTTGATAATCTCATGACCAAAATCCCTTAACGTGAGTTTTCGTTCCACTGAGCGTCAGA
CCCCGTAGAAAAGATCAAAGGATCTTCTTGAGATCCTTTTTTTCTGCGCGTAATCTGCTGCTTGCAAACA
AAAAAACCACCGCTACCAGCGGTGGTTTGTTTGCCGGATCAAGAGCTACCAACTCTTTTTCCGAAGGTAA
CTGGCTTCAGCAGAGCGCAGATACCAAATACTGTTCTTCTAGTGTAGCCGTAGTTAGGCCACCACTTCAA
GAACTCTGTAGCACCGCCTACATACCTCGCTCTGCTAATCCTGTTACCAGTGGCTGCTGCCAGTGGCGAT
AAGTCGTGTCTTACCGGGTTGGACTCAAGACGATAGTTACCGGATAAGGCGCAGCGGTCGGGCTGAACGG
GGGGTTCGTGCACACAGCCCAGCTTGGAGCGAACGACCTACACCGAACTGAGATACCTACAGCGTGAGCT
ATGAGAAAGCGCCACGCTTCCCGAAGGGAGAAAGGCGGACAGGTATCCGGTAAGCGGCAGGGTCGGAACA
GGAGAGCGCACGAGGGAGCTTCCAGGGGGAAACGCCTGGTATCTTTATAGTCCTGTCGGGTTTCGCCACC
TCTGACTTGAGCGTCGATTTTTGTGATGCTCGTCAGGGGGGCGGAGCCTATGGAAAAACGCCAGCAACGC
GGCCTTTTTACGGTTCCTGGCCTTTTGCTGGCCTTTTGCTCACATGTTCTTTCCTGCGTTATCCCCTGAT
TCTGTGGATAACCGTATTACCGCCTTTGAGTGAGCTGATACCGCTCGCCGCAGCCGAACGACCGAGCGCA
GCGAGTCAGTGAGCGAGGAAGCGGAAGAGCGCCCAATACGCAAACCGCCTCTCCCCGCGCGTTGGCCGAT
TCATTAATGCAGCTGGCACGACAGGTTTCCCGACTGGAAAGCGGGCAGTGAGCGCAACGCAATTAATGTG
AGTTAGCTCACTCATTAGGCACCCCAGGCTTTACACTTTATGCTTCCGGCTCGTATGTTGTGTGGAATTG
TGAGCGGATAACAATTTCACACAGGAAACAGCTATGACCATGATTACGCCAAGCGCGCAATTAACCCTCA
CTAAAGGGAACAAAAGCTGGAGCTGCAAGC
