>Addgene plasmid #142367 | TFORF1645 | depositor partial sequence | sequence record 279239 | Insert
ACCGCCACCATGATCGGAGATGGTTGTGACCTCGGCCTCGGCGAGGAGGAAGGGGGCACGGGCCTGCCAT
ACCCTTGCCAGTTCTGCGACAAGTCCTTCATCCGCTTGAGCTACTTGAAGAGGCACGAGCAGATCCACAG
CGACAAGCTGCCGTTCAAGTGCACCTACTGCAGCCGCCTCTTCAAGCACAAGAGGAGCCGTGACCGGCAC
ATCAAGCTGCATACGGGCGACAAGAAGTATCACTGCCACGAGTGCGAGGCAGCCTTCTCCCGCAGCGACC
ACCTCAAGATCCACCTGAAGACCCACAGCTCCAGCAAGCCCTTCAAGTGCACTGTGTGCAAGCGCGGCTT
CTCCTCCACCAGCTCGCTGCAGAGCCACATGCAGGCCCACAAAAAGAACAAGGAGCATCTGGCCAAGTCG
GAGAAGGAAGCCAAGAAGGACGACTTCATGTGCGACTACTGCGAGGACACCTTCAGCCAGACGGAGGAGC
TGGAGAAGCACGTGCTCACCCGCCACCCGCAGCTGTCCGAGAAGGCGGACCTGCAGTGCATTCACTGCCC
TGAGGTCTTCGTCGACGAGAACACACTGCTCGCCCATATCCACCAAGCCCACGCCAACCAGAAACACAAG
TGCCCCATGTGCCCTGAGCAGTTCTCCTCAGTGGAAGGTGTCTACTGCCACCTGGACAGCCACCGGCAGC
CCGACTCCAGCAACCACAGTGTCAGTCCCGACCCTGTACTGGGCAGCGTGGCCTCCATGAGCAGCGCCAC
ACCCGACTCCAGCGCCTCTGTGGAGCGTGGCTCCACCCCGGACTCCACCTTGAAGCCGCTGCGGGGGCAG
AAGAAGATGCGGGATGACGGGCAGGGCTGGACCAAGGTGGTCTATAGCTGCCCCTATTGTTCCAAGCGGG
ACTTTAACAGCCTGGCCGTGCTGGAGATCCACCTGAAGACCATCCACGCGGACAAGCCCCAGCAGAGCCA
CACATGTCAGATCTGCCTGGACTCCATGCCCACCCTCTACAACCTCAACGAGCACGTTCGCAAGCTGCAC
AAGAACCATGCCTACCCTGTGATGCAGTTTGGCAACATCTCTGCCTTCCACTGCAACTACTGCCCCGAGA
TGTTCGCCGACATCAATAGCCTGCAGGAGCACATCCGCGTCTCCCACTGCGGCCCCAACGCCAACCCCTC
TGACGGTAATAATGCTTTCTTCTGCAACCAGTGCTCCATGGGTTTCCTTACTGAGTCCTCCCTCACCGAG
CACATCCAGCAGGCCCACTGCAGTGTGGGCAGTGCCAAACTAGAGTCTCCGGTGGTGCAGCCCACGCAGT
CCTTCATGGAGGTCTATTCCTGCCCCTACTGCACCAACTCCCCCATCTTTGGCTCCATCCTGAAACTCAC
CAAGCACATCAAGGAGAACCACAAGAACATTCCACTGGCCCACAGCAAGAAGTCCAAGGCCGAGCAGAGC
CCAGTCTCGTCCGATGTGGAGGTGTCTTCCCCGAAGCGGCAGCGGCTCTCAGCAAGCGCCAACTCCATCT
CCAATGGGGAGTATCCTTGCAATCAATGCGACCTCAAGTTCTCCAACTTTGAGAGCTTCCAGACCCACCT
GAAGCTGCACCTGGAGCTGCTGCTGCGGAAGCAAGCGTGCCCCCAGTGCAAAGAGGACTTTGACTCCCAG
GAGTCCCTCCTGCAGCACCTGACAGTGCATTACATGACCACGTCGACCCACTATGTGTGCGAGAGCTGCG
ACAAGCAATTTTCCTCGGTGGATGACCTGCAGAAGCACCTGCTGGACATGCACACCTTTGTGTTGTACCA
CTGCACCCTGTGTCAGGAGGTCTTCGACTCCAAGGTGTCCATCCAGGTGCACCTGGCGGTGAAGCACAGC
AATGAGAAGAAGATGTACCGCTGCACGGCCTGCAACTGGGACTTCCGCAAGGAGGCTGACCTGCAGGTGC
ACGTCAAACACAGCCACCTGGGCAACCCGGCCAAGGCTCACAAGTGCATCTTCTGTGGGGAGACCTTCAG
CACCGAGGTGGAGCTGCAGTGCCACATCACCACACACAGCAAGAAGTATAACTGTAAGTTCTGCAGCAAG
GCCTTCCACGCCATCATCCTGCTGGAGAAGCACCTGCGGGAGAAGCACTGTGTGTTTGATGCTGCGACCG
AGAACGGCACGGCCAATGGGGTACCCCCAATGGCCACCAAGAAAGCTGAGCCTGCTGACCTGCAGGGCAT
GCTGCTTAAGAACCCTGAGGCACCTAACAGCCATGAGGCCAGCGAGGATGACGTGGACGCGTCGGAGCCC
ATGTACGGCTGTGACATCTGTGGGGCGGCCTACACCATGGAGGTGCTGCTGCAGAATCACCGGCTGCGGG
ACCACAATATCCGGCCGGGCGAGGATGATGGCTCACGCAAGAAGGCTGAGTTTATCAAGGGCAGTCACAA
GTGCAACGTTTGTTCACGGACTTTCTTCTCGGAGAACGGGCTACGGGAGCACCTGCAGACGCACCGGGGC
CCTGCCAAGCACTACATGTGTCCCATCTGTGGTGAGCGCTTCCCTTCGCTGCTGACGCTCACCGAACACA
AGGTGACCCACAGCAAGAGCCTGGACACGGGCACCTGTCGCATCTGCAAGATGCCCCTGCAGAGCGAGGA
GGAGTTTATTGAGCACTGCCAGATGCACCCTGACCTGCGCAACTCACTCACGGGCTTCCGCTGTGTGGTC
TGCATGCAGACAGTCACTTCCACGCTTGAGCTCAAGATCCATGGCACCTTCCACATGCAGAAGCTGGCGG
GCAGCTCAGCGGCGTCCTCCCCCAATGGCCAGGGGCTGCAGAAGCTCTACAAGTGCGCCCTGTGCCTCAA
GGAGTTCCGCAGCAAGCAGGACCTGGTGAAGCTTGACGTCAATGGGCTGCCCTACGGCCTCTGCGCCGGC
TGCATGGCCCGCAGCGCCAACGGACAGGTGGGTGGCCTGGCCCCGCCCGAGCCCGCCGACCGGCCCTGTG
CCGGCCTCCGTTGCCCCGAGTGCAGTGTCAAGTTTGAGAGTGCCGAAGACCTGGAGAGCCACATGCAGGT
GGACCACCGTGACCTCACGCCGGAGACCAGTGGGCCCCGGAAAGGCACCCAGACATCGCCAGTGCCCCGG
AAAAAGACATACCAGTGCATCAAGTGCCAGATGACCTTCGAGAACGAGAGAGAGATCCAAATCCACGTTG
CCAACCACATGATTGAGGAAGGCATCAACCACGAGTGTAAGCTGTGCAACCAGATGTTCGACTCCCCGGC
CAAGCTCCTCTGTCACCTCATTGAGCACAGCTTCGAGGGCATGGGCGGCACCTTCAAATGCCCCGTGTGT
TTCACAGTCTTCGTCCAGGCCAACAAGTTGCAGCAGCACATCTTTGCCGTGCACGGGCAGGAGGACAAGA
TCTACGACTGCTCACAGTGCCCTCAGAAGTTCTTCTTCCAGACCGAGCTGCAGAACCACACGATGAGCCA
GCACGCACAGTAGTAATGAACTAGTCCGTAACTTGAAAGTATTTCGATTTCTTGGCTTTATATATCTTGT
GGAAAGGACGATGTCGTGTGGACCGACCAGCTTGG
