>Addgene plasmid #142367 | TFORF1645 | depositor partial sequence | sequence record 279240 | Barcode
TGTCGTGTGGACCGACCAGCTTGG
